Addgene plasmid #112879: pGDP3 aph(3'')-Ia
Purpose: This plasmid is part of the Minimal Antibiotic Resistance Platform (ARP) Kit (Addgene #1000000143). Low copy-number plasmid that constitutively expresses genes using the Pbla promoter.
Depositing lab: Gerard Wright. Depositing organization: McMaster University. Publication: A Common Platform for Antibiotic Dereplication and Adjuvant Discovery. Cox G, Sieron A, King AM, De Pascale G, Pawlowski AC, Koteva K, Wright GD. Cell Chem Biol. 2017 Jan 19;24(1):98-109. doi: 10.1016/j.chembiol.2016.11.011. Epub 2016 Dec 22. PubMed 28017602.
Backbone
  Vector backbone: pBR322
  Vector type: Bacterial Expression
Growth in bacteria
  Bacterial resistance: Ampicillin, 100 μg/mL
  Growth temperature: 37°C
  Growth strain: DH5alpha
  Copy number: Low Copy
Gene/Insert
  Gene/Insert name: aph(3'')-Ia (alt names: aphD2; aphE)
  Species: Streptomyces griseus
  Entrez Gene: SGR_RS01140 (a.k.a. SGR_RS01140, SGR_249)
  Promoter: Pbla
  Tag / fusion protein: 6xHis (N terminal on backbone)
  Cloning method: Restriction Enzyme; 5′ cloning site NdeI (not destroyed); 3′ cloning site HindIII (not destroyed)
  Sequencing primers: 5′ CATGAGACAATAACCCTG; 3′ CCAACTCAGCTTCCTTTC
Terms and licenses: Academic/Nonprofit Terms; Industry Terms: Not Available to Industry
Depositor comments: Please note that some discrepancies were found between Addgene's quality control and the depositor's insert sequence. The depositor noted that these discrepancies do NOT affect plasmid function. JoVE antibiotic dereplication paper: Zubyk, H.L., Cox, G., Wright, G.D. Antibiotic Dereplication Using the Antibiotic Resistance Platform. J. Vis. Exp. (152), e60536, doi:10.3791/60536 (2019). (https://www.jove.com/video/60536/antibiotic-dereplication-using-the-antibiotic-resistance-platform)
How to cite: pGDP3 aph(3'')-Ia was a gift from Gerard Wright (Addgene plasmid # 112879 ; http://n2t.net/addgene:112879 ; RRID:Addgene_112879)
