[The description below was written by a language model from this plasmid's Addgene catalogue record and the feature table of its GenBank file.]
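Description:
pGDP3 aph(3'')-Ia is a 4,036 bp bacterial expression plasmid built on a pBR322 backbone and distributed as part of the Minimal Antibiotic Resistance Platform kit. It replicates in E. coli from the pMB1/ColE1-type origin. The generic feature annotation calls this origin high-copy, but the plasmid retains the rop gene, whose product holds copy number down, consistent with the catalogue's low-copy designation. The pBR322 bom (basis of mobility) region is also present. Selection is by ampicillin, through the beta-lactamase gene driven by its own promoter.

The insert is aph(3'')-Ia (also known as aphD2 or aphE) from Streptomyces griseus, an aminoglycoside phosphotransferase resistance gene, cloned between NdeI and HindIII sites that both remain intact. According to the catalogue it is expressed constitutively from the Pbla promoter. That upstream promoter and the insert coding sequence are not themselves annotated in the feature table, which marks only the surrounding elements. These are a bacteriophage T7 gene 10 ribosome binding site, an N-terminal 6xHis tag followed by a thrombin cleavage site, a second 6xHis sequence downstream of the cloning region, and an rrnB T2 transcription terminator. Whether the downstream His sequence is translated as part of the protein is not stated.

Within the platform, individual resistance genes are expressed at defined levels in E. coli, so that strains carrying them can be used for antibiotic dereplication (recognising known antibiotic classes in natural product extracts) and for discovering adjuvants that counter resistance. The depositor notes some discrepancies between the repository's quality-control sequence and the reference insert sequence, reported not to affect function.
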