LOCUS       Exported 4036 bp ds-DNA circular SYN 13-MAY-2021
DEFINITION  This plasmid is part of the Minimal Antibiotic Resistance Platform
            (ARP) Kit (Addgene #1000000143). Low copy-number plasmid that
            constitutively expresses genes using the Pbla promoter..
ACCESSION   .
VERSION     .
KEYWORDS    pGDP3 aph(3'')-Ia
SOURCE      synthetic DNA construct
  ORGANISM  synthetic DNA construct
REFERENCE   1 (bases 1 to 4036)
  AUTHORS   Cox G, Sieron A, King AM, De Pascale G, Pawlowski AC, Koteva K,
            Wright GD
  TITLE     A Common Platform for Antibiotic Dereplication and Adjuvant
            Discovery.
  JOURNAL   Cell Chem Biol. 2017 Jan 19;24(1):98-109. doi:
            10.1016/j.chembiol.2016.11.011. Epub 2016 Dec 22.
  PUBMED    28017602
REFERENCE   2 (bases 1 to 4036)
  AUTHORS   .
  TITLE     Direct Submission
  JOURNAL   Exported May 13, 2021 from SnapGene Server 1.1.58
            http://www.snapgene.com
FEATURES             Location/Qualifiers
     source          1..4036
                     /organism="synthetic DNA construct"
                     /mol_type="other DNA"
     RBS             232..254
                     /note="efficient ribosome binding site from bacteriophage
                     T7 gene 10 (Olins and Rangwala, 1989)"
     CDS             273..290
                     /codon_start=1
                     /product="6xHis affinity tag"
                     /label=6xHis
                     /translation="HHHHHH"
     CDS             300..317
                     /codon_start=1
                     /product="thrombin recognition and cleavage site"
                     /label=thrombin site
                     /translation="LVPRGS"
     CDS             1161..1178
                     /codon_start=1
                     /product="6xHis affinity tag"
                     /label=6xHis
                     /translation="HHHHHH"
     terminator      1240..1267
                     /label=rrnB T2 terminator
                     /note="transcription terminator T2 from the E. coli rrnB
                     gene"
     promoter        1292..1396
                     /gene="bla"
                     /label=AmpR promoter
     CDS             1397..2257
                     /codon_start=1
                     /gene="bla"
                     /product="beta-lactamase"
                     /label=AmpR
                     /note="confers resistance to ampicillin, carbenicillin, and
                     related antibiotics"
                     /translation="MSIQHFRVALIPFFAAFCLPVFAHPETLVKVKDAEDQLGARVGYI
                     ELDLNSGKILESFRPEERFPMMSTFKVLLCGAVLSRIDAGQEQLGRRIHYSQNDLVEYS
                     PVTEKHLTDGMTVRELCSAAITMSDNTAANLLLTTIGGPKELTAFLHNMGDHVTRLDRW
                     EPELNEAIPNDERDTTMPAAMATTLRKLLTGELLTLASRQQLIDWMEADKVAGPLLRSA
                     LPAGWFIADKSGAGERGSRGIIAALGPDGKPSRIVVIYTTGSQATMDERNRQIAEIGAS
                     LIKHW"
     primer_bind     complement(1615..1634)
                     /label=Amp-R
                     /note="Ampicillin resistance gene, reverse primer"
     rep_origin      2428..3016
                     /direction=RIGHT
                     /label=ori
                     /note="high-copy-number ColE1/pMB1/pBR322/pUC origin of
                     replication"
     primer_bind     2917..2936
                     /label=pBR322ori-F
                     /note="pBR322 origin, forward primer"
     primer_bind     3170..3187
                     /label=L4440
                     /note="L4440 vector, forward primer"
     misc_feature    3202..3341
                     /label=bom
                     /note="basis of mobility region from pBR322"
     primer_bind     complement(3267..3286)
                     /label=pRS-marker
                     /note="pRS vectors, use to sequence yeast selectable
                     marker"
     primer_bind     3427..3449
                     /label=pGEX 3'
                     /note="pGEX vectors, reverse primer"
     CDS             complement(3443..3634)
                     /codon_start=1
                     /gene="rop"
                     /product="Rop protein, which maintains plasmids at low copy
                     number"
                     /label=rop
                     /translation="MTKQEKTALNMARFIRSQTLTLLEKLNELDADEQADICESLHDHA
                     DELYRSCLARFGDDGENL"
ORIGIN
        1 agtaaggcaa ccccgccagc ctagccggga gatctggcct attggttaaa aaatgagctg
       61 atttaacaaa aatttaacgc gaattttaac aaaatattaa cgcttacaat ttaggtggca
      121 cttttcgggg aaatgtgcgc ggaaccccta tttgtttatt tttctaaata cattcaaata
      181 tgtatccgct catgagacaa taaccctgat aaatgcttct ctagaaataa ttttgtttaa
      241 ctttaagaag gagatatacc atgggcagca gccatcatca tcatcatcac agcagcggcc
      301 tggtgccgcg cggcagccat atgagtgatc accccgggcc gggggccgtc acgccggagc
      361 tgttcggcgt gggcggcgac tggctggccg tcaccgcggg cgaatcgggc gcctccgtct
      421 ttcgcgccgc ggacgccacc cggtacgcca agtgcgtgcc cgccgcggac gcggccggtc
      481 ttgaggcgga acgcgaccgg atcgcctggc tgagcgggca gggcgtaccg ggcccccgcg
      541 tcctcgactg gtacaccggt gacgcgggcg cctgcctggt cacccgtgcc gtccccggcg
      601 tacccgctga tcgggtgggc gccgatgacc ttcgcactgc ctggggggcc gtcgcggacg
      661 cggtccgtcg gctgcacgag gtacccgtgg cctcgtgtcc gttccgccgg gggctggact
      721 ccgtggtcga cgccgcccgt gacgtggcgg cccgtggcgc ggtgcatccg gagttcctgc
      781 cggtggagca gcggctcgct cccccggcgg agctgctggc ccggctcacc ggggagctcg
      841 cccgtcggcg cgatcaggag gccgccgaca cggtcgtctg ccacggtgat ctctgcctgc
      901 ccaacatcgt cctccatccg gagaccctgg aggtgtcggg cttcatcgac ctgggacggc
      961 tcggggcggc cgaccgccac gccgacctgg cgctgctgct ggccaacgcg cgcgagacct
     1021 gggtggacga ggagcgggcg cggttcgccg acgcggcgtt cgccgagcgc tacggcatcg
     1081 ccccggaccc ggaacggctg cgcttctacc tccatctcga tccgctcacc tggggctaga
     1141 agcttgcggc cgcactcgag caccaccacc accaccactg agatccggct gctaacaaag
     1201 cccgaaagga agctgagttg gctgctgcca ccgctgagca aaaggccatc cgtcaggatg
     1261 gccttctggt ggcacttttc ggggaaatgt gcgcggaacc cctatttgtt tatttttcta
     1321 aatacattca aatatgtatc cgctcatgag acaataaccc tgataaatgc ttcaataata
     1381 ttgaaaaagg aagagtatga gtattcaaca tttccgtgtc gcccttattc ccttttttgc
     1441 ggcattttgc cttcctgttt ttgctcaccc agaaacgctg gtgaaagtaa aagatgctga
     1501 agatcagttg ggtgcacgag tgggttacat cgaactggat ctcaacagcg gtaagatcct
     1561 tgagagtttt cgccccgaag aacgttttcc aatgatgagc acttttaaag ttctgctatg
     1621 tggcgcggta ttatcccgta ttgacgccgg gcaagagcaa ctcggtcgcc gcatacacta
     1681 ttctcagaat gacttggttg agtactcacc agtcacagaa aagcatctta cggatggcat
     1741 gacagtaaga gaattatgca gtgctgccat aaccatgagt gataacactg cggccaactt
     1801 acttctgaca acgatcggag gaccgaagga gctaaccgct tttttgcaca acatggggga
     1861 tcatgtaact cgccttgatc gttgggaacc ggagctgaat gaagccatac caaacgacga
     1921 gcgtgacacc acgatgcctg cagcaatggc aacaacgttg cgcaaactat taactggcga
     1981 actacttact ctagcttccc ggcaacaatt aatagactgg atggaggcgg ataaagttgc
     2041 aggaccactt ctgcgctcgg cccttccggc tggctggttt attgctgata aatctggagc
     2101 cggtgagcgt gggtctcgcg gtatcattgc agcactgggg ccagatggta agccctcccg
     2161 tatcgtagtt atctacacga cggggagtca ggcaactatg gatgaacgaa atagacagat
     2221 cgctgagata ggtgcctcac tgattaagca ttggtaactg tcagaccaag tttactcata
     2281 tatactttag attgatttaa aacttcattt ttaatttaaa aggatctagg tgaagatcct
     2341 ttttgataat ctcatgacca aaatccctta acgtgagttt tcgttccact gagcgtcaga
     2401 ccccgtagaa aagatcaaag gatcttcttg agatcctttt tttctgcgcg taatctgctg
     2461 cttgcaaaca aaaaaaccac cgctaccagc ggtggtttgt ttgccggatc aagagctacc
     2521 aactcttttt ccgaaggtaa ctggcttcag cagagcgcag ataccaaata ctgtccttct
     2581 agtgtagccg tagttaggcc accacttcaa gaactctgta gcaccgccta catacctcgc
     2641 tctgctaatc ctgttaccag tggctgctgc cagtggcgat aagtcgtgtc ttaccgggtt
     2701 ggactcaaga cgatagttac cggataaggc gcagcggtcg ggctgaacgg ggggttcgtg
     2761 cacacagccc agcttggagc gaacgaccta caccgaactg agatacctac agcgtgagct
     2821 atgagaaagc gccacgcttc ccgaagggag aaaggcggac aggtatccgg taagcggcag
     2881 ggtcggaaca ggagagcgca cgagggagct tccaggggga aacgcctggt atctttatag
     2941 tcctgtcggg tttcgccacc tctgacttga gcgtcgattt ttgtgatgct cgtcaggggg
     3001 gcggagccta tggaaaaacg ccagcaacgc ggccttttta cggttcctgg ccttttgctg
     3061 gccttttgct cacatgttct ttcctgcgtt atcccctgat tctgtggata accgtattac
     3121 cgcctttgag tgagctgata ccgctcgccg cagccgaacg accgagcgca gcgagtcagt
     3181 gagcgaggaa gcggaagagc gcctgatgcg gtattttctc cttacgcatc tgtgcggtat
     3241 ttcacaccgc aatggtgcac tctcagtaca atctgctctg atgccgcata gttaagccag
     3301 tatacactcc gctatcgcta cgtgactggg tcatggctgc gccccgacac ccgccaacac
     3361 ccgctgacgc gccctgacgg gcttgtctgc tcccggcatc cgcttacaga caagctgtga
     3421 ccgtctccgg gagctgcatg tgtcagaggt tttcaccgtc atcaccgaaa cgcgcgaggc
     3481 agctgcggta aagctcatca gcgtggtcgt gaagcgattc acagatgtct gcctgttcat
     3541 ccgcgtccag ctcgttgagt ttctccagaa gcgttaatgt ctggcttctg ataaagcggg
     3601 ccatgttaag ggcggttttt tcctgtttgg tcactgatgc ctccgtgtaa gggggatttc
     3661 tgttcatggg ggtaatgata ccgatgaaac gagagaggat gctcacgata cgggttactg
     3721 atgatgaaca tgcccggtta ctggaacgtt gtgagggtaa acaactggcg gtatggatgc
     3781 ggcgggacca gagaaaaatc actcagggtc aatgccagcg cttcgttaat acagatgtag
     3841 gtgttccaca gggtagccag cagcatcctg cgatgcagat ccggaacata atggtgcagg
     3901 gcgctgactt ccgcgtttcc agactttacg aaacacggaa accgaagacc attcatgttg
     3961 ttgctcaggt cgcagacgtt ttgcagcagc agtcgcttca cgttcgctcg cgtatcggtg
     4021 attcattctg ctaacc
//
