>Addgene plasmid #112879 | pGDP3 aph(3'')-Ia | depositor partial sequence | sequence record 212763 | aph(3'')-Ia sequence
ATGAGTGATCACCCCGGGCCGGGGGCCGTCACGCCGGAGCTGTTCGGCGTGGGCGGCGACTGGCTGGCCG
TCACCGCGGGCGAATCGGGCGCCTCCGTCTTTCGCGCCGCGGACGCCACCCGGTACGCCAAGTGCGTGCC
CGCCGCGGACGCGGCCGGTCTTGAGGCGGAACGCGACCGGATCGCCTGGCTGAGCGGGCAGGGCGTACCG
GGCCCCCGCGTCCTCGACTGGTACGCCGGTGACGCGGGCGCCTGCCTGGTCACCCGTGCCGTCCCCGGCG
TACCCGCTGATCGGGTGGGCGCCGATGACCTTCGCACTGCCTGGGGGGCCGTCGCGGACGCGGTCCGTCG
GCTGCACGAGGTGCCCGTGGCCTCGTGTCCGTTCCGCCGGGGGCTGGACTCCGTGGTCGACGCCGCCCGT
GACGTGGTGGCCCGTGGCGCGGTGCATCCGGAGTTCCTGCCGGTGGAGCAGCGGCTCGTTCCCCCGGCGG
AGCTGCTGGCCCGGCTCACCGGGGAGCTCGCCCGTCGGCGCGATCAGGAGGCCGCCGACACGGTCGTCTG
CCACGGTGATCTCTGCCTGCCCAACATCGTCCTCCATCCGGAGACCCTGGAGGTGTCGGGCTTCATCGAC
CTGGGACGGCTCGGGGCGGCCGACCGCCACGCCGACCTGGCGCTGCTGCTGGCCAACGCGCGCGAGACCT
GGGTGGACGAGGAGCGGGCGCGGTTCGCCGACGCGGCGTTCGCCGAGCGTTACGGCATCGCCCCGGACCC
GGAACGGCTGCGCTTCTACCTCCATCTCGATCCGCTCACCTGGGGCTAG
